Addgene plasmid #45972: pGEX-parkin 219-465
Depositing lab: Kalle Gehring. Depositing organization: McGill University. Publication: Structure of Parkin Reveals Mechanisms for Ubiquitin Ligase Activation. Trempe JF, Sauve V, Grenier K, Seirafi M, Tang MY, Menade M, Al-Abdul-Wahid S, Krett J, Wong K, Kozlov G, Nagar B, Fon EA, Gehring K. Science. 2013 May 9. 10.1126/science.1237908 PubMed 23661642.
Backbone
  Vector backbone: pGEX-6P-1
  Backbone manufacturer: Amersham
  Backbone size w/o insert (bp): 4966
  Total vector size (bp): 5707
  Vector type: Bacterial Expression
Growth in bacteria
  Bacterial resistance: Ampicillin, 100 μg/mL
  Growth temperature: 37°C
  Growth strain: DH5alpha
  Copy number: Low Copy
Gene/Insert
  Gene/Insert name: Parkin 219-465 (alt name: PARK2)
  Species: R. norvegicus (rat)
  Insert size (bp): 741
  Mutation: Codon usage optimized for E.coli expression. Deleted a.a. 1-219
  Entrez Gene: Prkn (a.k.a. Park, Park2)
  Promoter: tac
  Tag / fusion protein: GST (N terminal on backbone)
  Cloning method: Restriction Enzyme; 5′ cloning site BamHI (not destroyed); 3′ cloning site XhoI (not destroyed)
  Sequencing primers: 5′ PGEXF; 3′ PGEXR
Resource information
  A portion of this plasmid was derived from a plasmid made by: Véronique Sauvé performed PCR amplification from WT codon-optimized gene and subcloned it.
Terms and licenses: Academic/Nonprofit Terms; Industry Terms: Not Available to Industry
How to cite: pGEX-parkin 219-465 was a gift from Kalle Gehring (Addgene plasmid # 45972 ; http://n2t.net/addgene:45972 ; RRID:Addgene_45972)
