[The description below was written by a language model from this plasmid's Addgene catalogue record and pLannotate feature annotations shown in this document.]
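Description:
pGEX-parkin 219-465 is a bacterial expression plasmid built on the pGEX-6P-1 backbone and designed to produce a truncated form of rat parkin (Prkn, also known as PARK2) as a glutathione S-transferase fusion in E. coli. The total size is 5,707 bp. It replicates from a ColE1/pMB1-type origin and is selected with ampicillin through the β-lactamase (AmpR) gene and its own promoter. The catalogue lists the plasmid as low copy, whereas the automated annotation uses a generic label for this origin family. Only short fragments of rop and the pBR322 bom region are detected. Leftover backbone elements include a lac promoter/operator with a lacZα fragment downstream of lacI, and a small yciV fragment.

The expression cassette consists of the hybrid trp/lac tac promoter followed by a lac operator, driving the Schistosoma japonicum GST coding sequence fused in frame at the N terminus of the parkin fragment. The 741 bp insert was placed between the BamHI and XhoI sites, both of which are retained. It was PCR-amplified from a parkin gene codon-optimised for E. coli and lacks the N-terminal portion of the protein, leaving residues 219–465. The plasmid carries lacI under the lacIq promoter, so the repressor is supplied in cis; transcription is held off until it is relieved with IPTG. The GST moiety allows affinity capture of the fusion on glutathione resin.

The associated publication concerns the structure of parkin and the mechanisms of its ubiquitin ligase activation. This points to use of the construct for producing recombinant parkin fragment for structural and biochemical work.
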