Features (pLannotate 1.2.2; 17 found; start..end, strand, type, name):
      6..107     -  CDS            yciV (fragment): RNAAM_ECOLI - Also known as trpH From Escherichia coli (strain K12).
    183..211     +  promoter       tac promoter: strong E. coli promoter; hybrid between the trp and lac UV5 promoters
    219..235     +  protein_bind   lac operator: The lac repressor binds to the lac operator to inhibit transcription in E. coli. This inhibition can be relieved by adding lactose or isopropyl-β-D-thiogalactopyranoside (IPTG). lac repressor encoded by lacI
    258..911     +  CDS            GST26_SCHJA: Experimental evidence at protein level: Swiss-Prot protein existence level 1. GST isoenzymes appear to play a central role in the parasite detoxification system. Other functions are also suspected including a role in increasing the solubility of haematin in the parasite gut. From Schistosoma japonicum (Blood fluke).
    939..1688    +  CDS            Prkn (fragment): PRKN_RAT - Also known as Park2 From Rattus norvegicus (Rat).
   1724..1763    +  CDS            rop (fragment): Rop protein, which maintains plasmids at low copy number; rop
   1865..1905    +  misc_feature   bom (fragment): basis of mobility region from pBR322
   2010..2114    +  promoter       AmpR promoter: bla
   2115..2975    +  CDS            AmpR: β-lactamase; bla; confers resistance to ampicillin, carbenicillin, and related antibiotics
   3146..3734    +  rep_origin     ori: high-copy-number ColE1/pMB1/pBR322/pUC origin of replication
   3920..3971    -  misc_feature   bom (fragment): basis of mobility region from pBR322
   3978..4055    +  promoter       lacIq promoter: lacI (mutant); In the lacIq allele, a single base change in the promoter boosts expression of the lacI gene about 10-fold.
   4056..5138    +  CDS            lacI: lac repressor; lacI; The lac repressor binds to the lac operator to inhibit transcription in E. coli. This inhibition can be relieved by adding lactose or isopropyl-β-D-thiogalactopyranoside (IPTG).
   5151..5172    +  protein_bind   CAP binding site: CAP binding activates transcription in the presence of cAMP. E. coli catabolite activator protein
   5187..5217    +  promoter       lac promoter: promoter for the E. coli lac operon
   5225..5241    +  protein_bind   lac operator: The lac repressor binds to the lac operator to inhibit transcription in E. coli. This inhibition can be relieved by adding lactose or isopropyl-β-D-thiogalactopyranoside (IPTG). lac repressor encoded by lacI
   5261..5434    +  CDS            lacZα: LacZα fragment of β-galactosidase; lacZ fragment
>Addgene plasmid #45972 | pGEX-parkin 219-465 | depositor full sequence | sequence record 64627 | pGEX-parkin 219-465 sequence 5707 bps
ACGTTATCGACTGCACGGTGCACCAATGCTTCTGGCGTCAGGCAGCCATCGGAAGCTGTGGTATGGCTGT
GCAGGTCGTAAATCACTGCATAATTCGTGTCGCTCAAGGCGCACTCCCGTTCTGGATAATGTTTTTTGCG
CCGACATCATAACGGTTCTGGCAAATATTCTGAAATGAGCTGTTGACAATTAATCATCGGCTCGTATAAT
GTGTGGAATTGTGAGCGGATAACAATTTCACACAGGAAACAGTATTCATGTCCCCTATACTAGGTTATTG
GAAAATTAAGGGCCTTGTGCAACCCACTCGACTTCTTTTGGAATATCTTGAAGAAAAATATGAAGAGCAT
TTGTATGAGCGCGATGAAGGTGATAAATGGCGAAACAAAAAGTTTGAATTGGGTTTGGAGTTTCCCAATC
TTCCTTATTATATTGATGGTGATGTTAAATTAACACAGTCTATGGCCATCATACGTTATATAGCTGACAA
GCACAACATGTTGGGTGGTTGTCCAAAAGAGCGTGCAGAGATTTCAATGCTTGAAGGAGCGGTTTTGGAT
ATTAGATACGGTGTTTCGAGAATTGCATATAGTAAAGACTTTGAAACTCTCAAAGTTGATTTTCTTAGCA
AGCTACCTGAAATGCTGAAAATGTTCGAAGATCGTTTATGTCATAAAACATATTTAAATGGTGATCATGT
AACCCATCCTGACTTCATGTTGTATGACGCTCTTGATGTTGTTTTATACATGGACCCAATGTGCCTGGAT
GCGTTCCCAAAATTAGTTTGTTTTAAAAAACGTATTGAAGCTATCCCACAAATTGATAAGTACTTGAAAT
CCAGCAAGTATATAGCATGGCCTTTGCAGGGCTGGCAAGCCACGTTTGGTGGTGGCGACCATCCTCCAAA
ATCGGATCTGGAAGTTCTGTTCCAGGGGCCCCTGGGATCCAAAGACACCTCTGTTGCGCTGAACCTGATC
ACCAACAACTCTCGTTCTATCCCGTGCATCGCGTGCACCGACGTTCGTAACCCGGTTCTGGTTTTCCAGT
GCAACCACCGTCACGTTATCTGCCTGGACTGCTTCCACCTGTACTGCGTTACCCGTCTGAACGACCGTCA
GTTCGTTCACGACGCGCAGCTGGGTTACTCTCTGCCGTGCGTTGCGGGTTGCCCGAACTCTCTGATCAAA
GAACTGCACCACTTCCGTATCCTGGGTGAAGAACAGTACAACCGTTACCAGCAGTACGGTGCGGAAGAAT
GCGTTCTGCAGATGGGTGGTGTTCTGTGCCCGCGTCCGGGTTGCGGTGCGGGTCTGCTGCCGGAACAGGG
TCAGCGTAAAGTTACCTGCGAAGGTGGTAACGGTCTGGGTTGCGGTTTCGTTTTCTGCCGTGACTGCAAA
GAAGCGTACCACGAAGGTGAATGCGACTCTATGTTCGAAGCGTCTGGTGCGACCTCTCAGGCGTACCGTG
TTGACCAGCGTGCGGCGGAACAGGCGCGTTGGGAAGAAGCGTCTAAAGAAACCATCAAAAAAACCACCAA
ACCGTGCCCGCGTTGCAACGTTCCGATCGAAAAAAACGGTGGTTGCATGCACATGAAATGCCCGCAGCCG
CAGTGCAAACTGGAATGGTGCTGGAACTGCGGTTGCGAATGGAACCGTGCGTGCATGGGTGACCACTGGT
TCGACGTTTAGCTCGAGCGGCCGCATCGTGACTGACTGACGATCTGCCTCGCGCGTTTCGGTGATGACGG
TGAAAACCTCTGACACATGCAGCTCCCGGAGACGGTCACAGCTTGTCTGTAAGCGGATGCCGGGAGCAGA
CAAGCCCGTCAGGGCGCGTCAGCGGGTGTTGGCGGGTGTCGGGGCGCAGCCATGACCCAGTCACGTAGCG
ATAGCGGAGTGTATAATTCTTGAAGACGAAAGGGCCTCGTGATACGCCTATTTTTATAGGTTAATGTCAT
GATAATAATGGTTTCTTAGACGTCAGGTGGCACTTTTCGGGGAAATGTGCGCGGAACCCCTATTTGTTTA
TTTTTCTAAATACATTCAAATATGTATCCGCTCATGAGACAATAACCCTGATAAATGCTTCAATAATATT
GAAAAAGGAAGAGTATGAGTATTCAACATTTCCGTGTCGCCCTTATTCCCTTTTTTGCGGCATTTTGCCT
TCCTGTTTTTGCTCACCCAGAAACGCTGGTGAAAGTAAAAGATGCTGAAGATCAGTTGGGTGCACGAGTG
GGTTACATCGAACTGGATCTCAACAGCGGTAAGATCCTTGAGAGTTTTCGCCCCGAAGAACGTTTTCCAA
TGATGAGCACTTTTAAAGTTCTGCTATGTGGCGCGGTATTATCCCGTGTTGACGCCGGGCAAGAGCAACT
CGGTCGCCGCATACACTATTCTCAGAATGACTTGGTTGAGTACTCACCAGTCACAGAAAAGCATCTTACG
GATGGCATGACAGTAAGAGAATTATGCAGTGCTGCCATAACCATGAGTGATAACACTGCGGCCAACTTAC
TTCTGACAACGATCGGAGGACCGAAGGAGCTAACCGCTTTTTTGCACAACATGGGGGATCATGTAACTCG
CCTTGATCGTTGGGAACCGGAGCTGAATGAAGCCATACCAAACGACGAGCGTGACACCACGATGCCTGCA
GCAATGGCAACAACGTTGCGCAAACTATTAACTGGCGAACTACTTACTCTAGCTTCCCGGCAACAATTAA
TAGACTGGATGGAGGCGGATAAAGTTGCAGGACCACTTCTGCGCTCGGCCCTTCCGGCTGGCTGGTTTAT
TGCTGATAAATCTGGAGCCGGTGAGCGTGGGTCTCGCGGTATCATTGCAGCACTGGGGCCAGATGGTAAG
CCCTCCCGTATCGTAGTTATCTACACGACGGGGAGTCAGGCAACTATGGATGAACGAAATAGACAGATCG
CTGAGATAGGTGCCTCACTGATTAAGCATTGGTAACTGTCAGACCAAGTTTACTCATATATACTTTAGAT
TGATTTAAAACTTCATTTTTAATTTAAAAGGATCTAGGTGAAGATCCTTTTTGATAATCTCATGACCAAA
ATCCCTTAACGTGAGTTTTCGTTCCACTGAGCGTCAGACCCCGTAGAAAAGATCAAAGGATCTTCTTGAG
ATCCTTTTTTTCTGCGCGTAATCTGCTGCTTGCAAACAAAAAAACCACCGCTACCAGCGGTGGTTTGTTT
GCCGGATCAAGAGCTACCAACTCTTTTTCCGAAGGTAACTGGCTTCAGCAGAGCGCAGATACCAAATACT
GTCCTTCTAGTGTAGCCGTAGTTAGGCCACCACTTCAAGAACTCTGTAGCACCGCCTACATACCTCGCTC
TGCTAATCCTGTTACCAGTGGCTGCTGCCAGTGGCGATAAGTCGTGTCTTACCGGGTTGGACTCAAGACG
ATAGTTACCGGATAAGGCGCAGCGGTCGGGCTGAACGGGGGGTTCGTGCACACAGCCCAGCTTGGAGCGA
ACGACCTACACCGAACTGAGATACCTACAGCGTGAGCTATGAGAAAGCGCCACGCTTCCCGAAGGGAGAA
AGGCGGACAGGTATCCGGTAAGCGGCAGGGTCGGAACAGGAGAGCGCACGAGGGAGCTTCCAGGGGGAAA
CGCCTGGTATCTTTATAGTCCTGTCGGGTTTCGCCACCTCTGACTTGAGCGTCGATTTTTGTGATGCTCG
TCAGGGGGGCGGAGCCTATGGAAAAACGCCAGCAACGCGGCCTTTTTACGGTTCCTGGCCTTTTGCTGGC
CTTTTGCTCACATGTTCTTTCCTGCGTTATCCCCTGATTCTGTGGATAACCGTATTACCGCCTTTGAGTG
AGCTGATACCGCTCGCCGCAGCCGAACGACCGAGCGCAGCGAGTCAGTGAGCGAGGAAGCGGAAGAGCGC
CTGATGCGGTATTTTCTCCTTACGCATCTGTGCGGTATTTCACACCGCATAAATTCCGACACCATCGAAT
GGTGCAAAACCTTTCGCGGTATGGCATGATAGCGCCCGGAAGAGAGTCAATTCAGGGTGGTGAATGTGAA
ACCAGTAACGTTATACGATGTCGCAGAGTATGCCGGTGTCTCTTATCAGACCGTTTCCCGCGTGGTGAAC
CAGGCCAGCCACGTTTCTGCGAAAACGCGGGAAAAAGTGGAAGCGGCGATGGCGGAGCTGAATTACATTC
CCAACCGCGTGGCACAACAACTGGCGGGCAAACAGTCGTTGCTGATTGGCGTTGCCACCTCCAGTCTGGC
CCTGCACGCGCCGTCGCAAATTGTCGCGGCGATTAAATCTCGCGCCGATCAACTGGGTGCCAGCGTGGTG
GTGTCGATGGTAGAACGAAGCGGCGTCGAAGCCTGTAAAGCGGCGGTGCACAATCTTCTCGCGCAACGCG
TCAGTGGGCTGATCATTAACTATCCGCTGGATGACCAGGATGCCATTGCTGTGGAAGCTGCCTGCACTAA
TGTTCCGGCGTTATTTCTTGATGTCTCTGACCAGACACCCATCAACAGTATTATTTTCTCCCATGAAGAC
GGTACGCGACTGGGCGTGGAGCATCTGGTCGCATTGGGTCACCAGCAAATCGCGCTGTTAGCGGGCCCAT
TAAGTTCTGTCTCGGCGCGTCTGCGTCTGGCTGGCTGGCATAAATATCTCACTCGCAATCAAATTCAGCC
GATAGCGGAACGGGAAGGCGACTGGAGTGCCATGTCCGGTTTTCAACAAACCATGCAAATGCTGAATGAG
GGCATCGTTCCCACTGCGATGCTGGTTGCCAACGATCAGATGGCGCTGGGCGCAATGCGCGCCATTACCG
AGTCCGGGCTGCGCGTTGGTGCGGATATCTCGGTAGTGGGATACGACGATACCGAAGACAGCTCATGTTA
TATCCCGCCGTCAACCACCATCAAACAGGATTTTCGCCTGCTGGGGCAAACCAGCGTGGACCGCTTGCTG
CAACTCTCTCAGGGCCAGGCGGTGAAGGGCAATCAGCTGTTGCCCGTCTCACTGGTGAAAAGAAAAACCA
CCCTGGCGCCCAATACGCAAACCGCCTCTCCCCGCGCGTTGGCCGATTCATTAATGCAGCTGGCACGACA
GGTTTCCCGACTGGAAAGCGGGCAGTGAGCGCAACGCAATTAATGTGAGTTAGCTCACTCATTAGGCACC
CCAGGCTTTACACTTTATGCTTCCGGCTCGTATGTTGTGTGGAATTGTGAGCGGATAACAATTTCACACA
GGAAACAGCTATGACCATGATTACGGATTCACTGGCCGTCGTTTTACAACGTCGTGACTGGGAAAACCCT
GGCGTTACCCAACTTAATCGCCTTGCAGCACATCCCCCTTTCGCCAGCTGGCGTAATAGCGAAGAGGCCC
GCACCGATCGCCCTTCCCAACAGTTGCGCAGCCTGAATGGCGAATGGCGCTTTGCCTGGTTTCCGGCACC
AGAAGCGGTGCCGGAAAGCTGGCTGGAGTGCGATCTTCCTGAGGCCGATACTGTCGTCGTCCCCTCAAAC
TGGCAGATGCACGGTTACGATGCGCCCATCTACACCAACGTAACCTATCCCATTACGGTCAATCCGCCGT
TTGTTCCCACGGAGAATCCGACGGGTTGTTACTCGCTCACATTTAATGTTGATGAAAGCTGGCTACAGGA
AGGCCAGACGCGAATTATTTTTGATGGCGTTGGAATT
