>Addgene plasmid #45972 | pGEX-parkin 219-465 | addgene partial sequence | sequence record 68147 | pGEX5
GGATCTGGAAGTTCTGTTCCAGGGGCCCCTGGGATCCGACAAAGACACCTCTGTTGCGCTGAACCTGATC
ACCAACAACTCTCGTTCTATCCCGTGCATCGCGTGCACCGACGTTCGTAACCCGGTTCTGGTTTTCCAGT
GCAACCACCGTCACGTTATCTGCCTGGACTGCTTCCACCTGTACTGCGTTACCCGTCTGAACGACCGTCA
GTTCGTTCACGACGCGCAGCTGGGTTACTCTCTGCCGTGCGTTGCGGGTTGCCCGAACTCTCTGATCAAA
GAACTGCACCACTTCCGTATCCTGGGTGAAGAACAGTACAACCGTTACCAGCAGTACGGTGCGGAAGAAT
GCGTTCTGCAGATGGGTGGTGTTCTGTGCCCGCGTCCGGGTTGCGGTGCGGGTCTGCTGCCGGAACAGGG
TCAGCGTAAAGTTACCTGCGAAGGTGGTAACGGTCTGGGTTGCGGTTTCGTTTTCTGCCGTGACTGCAAA
GAAGCGTACCACGAAGGTGAATGCGACTCTATGTTCGAAGCGTCTGGTGCGACCTCTCAGGCGTACCGTG
TTGACCAGCGTGCGGCGGAACAGGCGCGTTGGGAAGAAGCGTCTAAAGAAACCATCAAAAAAACCACCAA
ACCGTGCCCGCGTTGCAACGTTCCGATCGAAAAAAACGGTGGTTGCATGCACATGAAATGCCCGCAGCCG
CAGTGCAAACTGGAATGGTGCTGGAACTGCGGTTGCGAATGGAACCGTGCGTGCATGGGTGACCACTGGT
TCGACGTTTAGCTCGAGCGGCCGCATCGTGACTGACTGACGATCTGCCTCGCGCGTTTCGGTGATGACGG
TGAAAACCTCTGA
