>Addgene plasmid #45972 | pGEX-parkin 219-465 | addgene partial sequence | sequence record 68148 | pGEX3
TTCCATTCGCAACCGCAGTTCCAGCACCATTCCAGTTTGCACTGCGGCTGCGGGCATTTCATGTGCATGC
AACCACCGTTTTTTTCGATCGGAACGTTGCAACGCGGGCACGGTTTGGTGGTTTTTTTGATGGTTTCTTT
AGACGCTTCTTCCCAACGCGCCTGTTCCGCCGCACGCTGGTCAACACGGTACGCCTGAGAGGTCGCACCA
GACGCTTCGAACATAGAGTCGCATTCACCTTCGTGGTACGCTTCTTTGCAGTCACGGCAGAAAACGAAAC
CGCAACCCAGACCGTTACCACCTTCGCAGGTAACTTTACGCTGACCCTGTTCCGGCAGCAGACCCGCACC
GCAACCCGGACGCGGGCACAGAACACCACCCATCTGCAGAACGCATTCTTCCGCACCGTACTGCTGGTAA
CGGTTGTACTGTTCTTCACCCAGGATACGGAAGTGGTGCAGTTCTTTGATCAGAGAGTTCGGGCAACCCG
CAACGCACGGCAGAGAGTAACCCAGCTGCGCGTCGTGAACGAACTGACGGTCGTTCAGACGGGTAACGCA
GTACAGGTGGAAGCAGTCCAGGCAGATAACGTGACGGTGGTTGCACTGGAAAACCAGAACCGGGTTACGA
ACGTCGGTGCACGCGATGCACGGGATAGAACGAGAGTTGTTGGTGATCAGGTTCAGCGCAACAGAGGTGT
CTTTGTCGGATCCCAGGGGCCCCTGGAACAGAACTTCCAGATCCGATTTTGGAGGATGGTCGCCACCACC
AAACGTGGCTTGCCAGCCCTGCAAAGGCCATGCTATATACTTGCTGGAAT
